>Addgene plasmid #149221 | pGBW-m4046662 | depositor full sequence | sequence record 291674 | Full Sequence
GCGGCCGCCCCACACACCATAGCTTCAAAATGTTTCTACTCCTTTTTTACTCTTCCAGATTTTCTCGGAC
TCCGCGCATCGCCGTACCACTTCAAAACACCCAAGCACAGCATACTAAATTTCCCCTCTTTCTTCCTCTA
GGGTGTCGTTAATTACCCGTACTAAAGGTTTGGAAAAGAAAAAAGAGACCGCCTCGTTTCTTTTTCTTCG
TCGAAAAAGGCAATAAAAATTTTTATCACGTTTCTTTTTCTTGAAAATTTTTTTTTTTGATTTTTTTCTC
TTTCGATGACCTCCCATTGATATTTAAGTTAATAAACGGTCTTCAATTTCTCAAGTTTCAGTTTCATTTT
TCTTGTTCTATTACAACTTTTTTTACTTCTTGCTCATTAGAAAGAAAGCATAGCAATCTAATCTAAGTTT
TAATTACAAAATGGACTTATTTATGAGAATATTCACGATCGGCACAGTGACCCTAAAGCAGGGTGAGATT
AAAGATGCTACTCCATCAGATTTCGTTAGGGCAACCGCTACTATCCCCATTCAAGCCAGCTTGCCTTTTG
GTTGGTTGATTGTAGGAGTCGCTCTCTTGGCTGTTTTCCAATCCGCCAGTAAGATCATTACTTTAAAAAA
GAGATGGCAATTGGCGCTTTCTAAGGGTGTTCACTTCGTCTGTAATCTGTTGTTATTGTTTGTCACTGTT
TATTCCCATTTGCTCCTAGTTGCCGCTGGTTTAGAAGCTCCATTCCTGTACTTGTACGCTTTGGTCTATT
TCCTGCAATCTATCAACTTTGTTCGTATCATTATGAGATTGTGGTTGTGCTGGAAATGTCGTTCTAAGAA
CCCGTTGTTATACGACGCTAATTACTTCCTTTGTTGGCACACCAACTGTTACGATTATTGTATTCCATAT
AACTCGGTTACTTCCTCTATAGTTATCACCTCCGGGGACGGTACCACAAGTCCAATTTCAGAACATGACT
ACCAAATTGGTGGTTACACTGAAAAGTGGGAGTCTGGTGTCAAAGATTGCGTAGTGTTACACAGCTATTT
TACTTCTGATTACTACCAGTTGTATAGCACCCAATTGTCCACTGACACCGGAGTGGAACACGTCACATTT
TTCATCTACAATAAGATAGTCGATGAACCTGAAGAACATGTTCAAATACACACTATTGACGGCTCTAGCG
GTGTAGTTAACCCAGTTATGGAACCAATCTATGATGAGCCAACAACAACGACCTCTGTTCCCTTATAAAC
AGGCCCCTTTTCCTTTGTCGATATCATGTAATTAGTTATGTCACGCTTACATTCACGCCCTCCTCCCACA
TCCGCTCTAACCGAAAAGGAAGGAGTTAGACAACCTGAAGTCTAGGTCCCTATTTATTTTTTTTAATAGT
TATGTTAGTATTAAGAACGTTATTTATATTTCAAATTTTTCTTTTTTTTCTGTACAAAGCGGCCGCCGAA
CCACTAGTGCACTGCAGTACACGGTTTCCTTGAAATTTTTTTGATTCGGTAATCTCCGAACAGAAGGAAG
AACGAAGGAAGGAGCACAGACTTAGATTGGTATATATACGCATATGTAGTGTTGAAGAAACATGAAATTG
CCCAGTATTCTTAACCCAACTGCACAGAACAAAAACGTGCAGGAAACGAAGATAAATCATGTCGAAAGCT
ACATATAAGGAACGTGCTGCTACTCATCCTAGTCCTGTTGCTGCCAAGCTATTTAATATCATGCACGAAA
AGCAAACAAACTTGTGTGCTTCATTGGATGTTCGTACCACCAAGGAATTACTGGAGTTAGTTGAAGCATT
AGGTCCCAAAATTTGTTTACTAAAAACACATGTGGATATCTTGACTGATTTTTCCATGGAGGGCACAGTT
AAGCCGCTAAAGGCATTATCCGCCAAGTACAATTTTTTACTCTTCGAGGACAGAAAATTTGCTGACATTG
GTAATACAGTCAAATTGCAGTACTCTGCGGGTGTATACAGAATAGCAGAATGGGCAGACATTACGAATGC
ACACGGTGTGGTGGGCCCAGGTATTGTTAGCGGTTTGAAGCAGGCGGCAGAAGAAGTAACAAAGGAACCT
AGAGGCCTTTTGATGTTAGCAGAATTGTCATGCAAGGGCTCCCTATCTACTGGAGAATATACTAAGGGTA
CTGTTGACATTGCGAAGAGCGACAAAGATTTTGTTATCGGCTTTATTGCTCAAAGAGACATGGGTGGAAG
AGATGAAGGTTACGATTGGTTGATTATGACACCCGGTGTGGGTTTAGATGACAAGGGAGATGCATTGGGT
CAACAGTATAGAACCGTGGATGATGTGGTTTCTACAGGATCTGACATTATTATTGTTGGAAGAGGACTAT
TTGCAAAGGGAAGGGATGCTAAGGTAGAGGGTGAACGTTACAGAAAAGCAGGCTGGGAAGCATATTTGAG
AAGATGCGGCCAGCAAAACTAAAAAACTGTATTATAAGTAAATGCATGTATACTAAACTCACAAATTAGA
GCTTCAATTTAATTATATCAGTTATTACCCGAGTAACGAAGCATCTGTGCTTCATTTTGTAGAACAAAAA
TGCAACGCGAGAGCGCTAATTTTTCAAACAAAGAATCTGAGCTGCATTTTTACAGAACAGAAATGCAACG
CGAAAGCGCTATTTTACCAACGAAGAATCTGTGCTTCATTTTTGTAAAACAAAAATGCAACGCGAGAGCG
CTAATTTTTCAAACAAAGAATCTGAGCTGCATTTTTACAGAACAGAAATGCAACGCGAGAGCGCTATTTT
ACCAACAAAGAATCTATACTTCTTTTTTGTTCTACAAAAATGCATCCCGAGAGCGCTATTTTTCTAACAA
AGCATCTTAGATTACTTTTTTTCTCCTTTGTGCGCTCTATAATGCAGTCTCTTGATAACTTTTTGCACTG
TAGGTCCGTTAAGGTTAGAAGAAGGCTACTTTGGTGTCTATTTTCTCTTCCATAAAAAAAGCCTGACTCC
ACTTCCCGCGTTTACTGATTACTAGCGAAGCTGCGGGTGCATTTTTTCAAGATAAAGGCATCCCCGATTA
TATTCTATACCGATGTGGATTGCGCATACTTTGTGAACAGAAAGTGATAGCGTTGATGATTCTTCATTGG
TCAGAAAATTATGAACGGTTTCTTCTATTTTGTCTCTATATACTACGTATAGGAAATGTTTACATTTTCG
TATTGTTTTCGATTCACTCTATGAATAGTTCTTACTACAATTTTTTTGTCTAAAGAGTAATACTAGAGAT
AAACATAAAAAATGTAGAGGTCGAGTTTAGATGCAAGTTCAAGGAGCGAAAGGTGGATGGGTAGGTTATA
TAGGGATATAGCACAGAGATATATAGCAAAGAGATACTTTTGAGCAATGTTTGTGGAAGCGGTATTCGCA
ATATTTTAGTAGCTCGTTACAGTCCGGTGCGTTTTTGGTTTTTTGAAAGTGCGTCATCAGAGCGCTTTTG
GTTTTCAAAAGCGCTCTGAAGTTCCTATACTTTCTAGCTAGAGAATAGGAACTTCCCGAGCGGCCGCGTG
TTACAAGCTTGACTCCAGCGTAACTGGACTGCAATCAACTCACTGGCTCACCTTCACGGGTGGGCCTTTC
TTCGGTAGAAAATCAAAGGATCTTCTTGAGATCCTTTTTTTCTGCGCGTAATCTGCTGCTTGCAAACAAA
AAAACCACCGCTACCAGCGGTGGTTTGTTTGCCGGATCAAGAGCTACCAACTCTTTTTCCGAGGTAACTG
GCTTCAGCAGAGCGCAGATACCAAATACTGTTCTTCTAGTGTAGCCGTAGTTAGGCCACCACTTCAAGAA
CTCTGTAGCACCGCCTACATACCTCGCTCTGCTAATCCTGTTACCAGTGGCTGCTGCCAGTGGCGATAAG
TCGTGTCTTACCGGGTTGGACTCAAGACGATAGTTACCGGATAAGGCGCAGCGGTCGGGCTGAACGGGGG
GTTCGTGCACACAGCCCAGCTTGGAGCGAACGACCTACACCGAACTGAGATACCTACAGCGTGAGCTATG
AGAAAGCGCCACGCTTCCCGAAGGGAGAAAGGCGGACAGGTATCCGGTAAGCGGCAGGGTCGGAACAGGA
GAGCGCACGAGGGAGCTTCCAGGGGTAAACGCCTGGTATCTTTATAGTCCTGTCGGGTTTCGCCACCTCT
GACTTGAGCATCGATTTTTGTGATGCTCGTCAGGGGGGCGGAGCCTATGGAAAAACGCCAGCAACGCAGA
AAGGCCCACCCGAAGGTGAGCCAGGTGATTACATTTGGGCCCTCATCAGAGGTTTTCACCGTCATCACCG
AAACGCGCGAGGCAGCTGCGGTAAAGCTCATCAGCGTGGTCGTGAAGCGATTCACAGATGTCTGCCTGTT
CATCCGCGTCCAGCTCGTTGAGTTTCTCCAGAAGCGTTAATGTCTGGCTTCTGATAAAGCGGGCCATGTT
AAGGGCGGTTTTTTCCTGTTTGGTCACTTACCAATGCTTAATCAGTGAGGCACCTATCTCAGCGATCTGT
CTATTTCGTTCATCCATAGTTGCCTGACTCCCCGTCGTGTAGATAACTACGATGCGGGAGGGCTTACCAT
CTGGCCCCAGTGCTGCAATGATACCGCGAGACCCACGCTCACCGGCTCCAGATTTATCAGCAATAAACCA
GCCAGCCGGGAGGGCCGAGCGCAGAAGTGATCCTGCAACTTTATCCGCCTCCATCCAGTCTATTAATTGT
TGCCGGGAAGCTAGAGTAAGTAGTTCGCCAGTTAATAGTTTGCGCAACGTTGTTGCCATTGCTACAGGCA
TCGTGGTGTCACGCTCGTCGTTTGGTATGGCTTCATTCAGCTCCGGTTCCCAACGATCAAGGCGAGTTAC
ATGATCCCCCATGTTGTGCAAAAAAGCGGTTAGCTCCTTCGGTCCTCCGATCGTTGCCAGAAGTAAGTTG
GCCGCAGTGTTATCACTCATGGTTATGGCAGCACTGCATAATTCTCTTACTGTCATGCCATCCGTGAGAT
GCTTTTCTGTGACTGGTGAGTACTCAACCAAGTCATTCTGAGAATAGTGTATGCGGCGACCGAGTTGCTC
TTGCCCGGCGTCAATACGGGATAATACCGCGCCACATAGCAGAACTTTAAAAGTGCTCATCATTGGAAAA
CGTTCTTCGGGGCGTAAACTCTCAAGGATCTTACCGCTGTTGAGATCCAGTTCGATGTAACCCACTCGTG
CACCCAACTGATCTTCAGCATCTTTTACTTTCACCAGCGTTTCTGGGTGAGCAAAAACAGGAAGGCAAAA
TGCCGCAAAAAAGGGAATAAGGGCGACACGGAAATGTTGAATACTCATTTTAGCTTCCTTAGCTCCTGAA
AATCTCGATAACTCAAAAAATACGCCCGGTAGTGATCTTATTTCATTATGGTGAAAGTTGGAACCTCTTA
CGTGCCGATCAAGTCAAAAGCCTCCGGTCGGAGGCTTTTGACTTTCTGCTATGGAGGTCAGGTATGATTT
AAATGGTCAGTTAGA
Features (pLannotate 1.2.2; 13 found; start..end, strand, type, name):
     10..417     +  promoter       TEF1 promoter: S. cerevisiae TEF1; promoter for EF-1α
    431..1255    +  CDS            AP3A_SARS2: Experimental evidence at protein level: Swiss-Prot protein existence level 1. Plays a role in virus egress via lysosomal trafficking (PubMed:33157038, PubMed:33422265). Forms homotetrameric ion channels (viroporin) localized at endosomes and lysosomes, that may induce deacidification of lysosomes thereby allowing safe virion egress through lysosomal trafficking (By similarity) (PubMed:33157038, PubMed:33422265). Also blocks formation of autolysosomes through binding and sequestering host TMUB1/HOPS on late endosomes. This prevents fusion of autophagosomes with lysosomes, disrupting autophagy a
   1284..1456    +  terminator     CYC1 terminator (fragment): S. cerevisiae CYC1; transcription terminator for CYC1
   1492..1668    +  promoter       URA3 promoter (fragment): S. cerevisiae URA3
   1669..2472    +  CDS            URA3: orotidine-5'-phosphate decarboxylase, required for uracil biosynthesis; S. cerevisiae URA3; yeast auxotrophic marker, counterselectable with 5-fluoroorotic acid (5-FOA)
   2555..3537    -  rep_origin     2μ ori: yeast 2μ plasmid origin of replication
   3615..3644    +  terminator     T3Te terminator: phage T3 early transcription terminator
   3666..4253    +  rep_origin     ori: high-copy-number ColE1/pMB1/pBR322/pUC origin of replication
   4265..4292    -  terminator     T7Te terminator: phage T7 early transcription terminator
   4316..4507    -  CDS            rop: Rop protein, which maintains plasmids at low copy number; rop
   4508..5368    -  CDS            AmpR: β-lactamase; bla; confers resistance to ampicillin, carbenicillin, and related antibiotics
   5369..5471    -  promoter       cat promoter: promoter of the E. coli cat gene encoding chloramphenicol acetyltransferase
   5472..5503    -  terminator     tonB terminator: bidirectional E. coli tonB-P14 transcription terminator
