>Addgene plasmid #149221 | pGBW-m4046662 | addgene full sequence | sequence record 298482 | Ginkgo NGS Result
GCGGCCGCCCCACACACCATAGCTTCAAAATGTTTCTACTCCTTTTTTACTCTTCCAGATTTTCTCGGAC
TCCGCGCATCGCCGTACCACTTCAAAACACCCAAGCACAGCATACTAAATTTCCCCTCTTTCTTCCTCTA
GGGTGTCGTTAATTACCCGTACTAAAGGTTTGGAAAAGAAAAAAGAGACCGCCTCGTTTCTTTTTCTTCG
TCGAAAAAGGCAATAAAAATTTTTATCACGTTTCTTTTTCTTGAAAATTTTTTTTTTTGATTTTTTTCTC
TTTCGATGACCTCCCATTGATATTTAAGTTAATAAACGGTCTTCAATTTCTCAAGTTTCAGTTTCATTTT
TCTTGTTCTATTACAACTTTTTTTACTTCTTGCTCATTAGAAAGAAAGCATAGCAATCTAATCTAAGTTT
TAATTACAAAATGGACTTATTTATGAGAATATTCACGATCGGCACAGTGACCCTAAAGCAGGGTGAGATT
AAAGATGCTACTCCATCAGATTTCGTTAGGGCAACCGCTACTATCCCCATTCAAGCCAGCTTGCCTTTTG
GTTGGTTGATTGTAGGAGTCGCTCTCTTGGCTGTTTTCCAATCCGCCAGTAAGATCATTACTTTAAAAAA
GAGATGGCAATTGGCGCTTTCTAAGGGTGTTCACTTCGTCTGTAATCTGTTGTTATTGTTTGTCACTGTT
TATTCCCATTTGCTCCTAGTTGCCGCTGGTTTAGAAGCTCCATTCCTGTACTTGTACGCTTTGGTCTATT
TCCTGCAATCTATCAACTTTGTTCGTATCATTATGAGATTGTGGTTGTGCTGGAAATGTCGTTCTAAGAA
CCCGTTGTTATACGACGCTAATTACTTCCTTTGTTGGCACACCAACTGTTACGATTATTGTATTCCATAT
AACTCGGTTACTTCCTCTATAGTTATCACCTCCGGGGACGGTACCACAAGTCCAATTTCAGAACATGACT
ACCAAATTGGTGGTTACACTGAAAAGTGGGAGTCTGGTGTCAAAGATTGCGTAGTGTTACACAGCTATTT
TACTTCTGATTACTACCAGTTGTATAGCACCCAATTGTCCACTGACACCGGAGTGGAACACGTCACATTT
TTCATCTACAATAAGATAGTCGATGAACCTGAAGAACATGTTCAAATACACACTATTGACGGCTCTAGCG
GTGTAGTTAACCCAGTTATGGAACCAATCTATGATGAGCCAACAACAACGACCTCTGTTCCCTTATAAAC
AGGCCCCTTTTCCTTTGTCGATATCATGTAATTAGTTATGTCACGCTTACATTCACGCCCTCCTCCCACA
TCCGCTCTAACCGAAAAGGAAGGAGTTAGACAACCTGAAGTCTAGGTCCCTATTTATTTTTTTTAATAGT
TATGTTAGTATTAAGAACGTTATTTATATTTCAAATTTTTCTTTTTTTTCTGTACAAAGCGGCCGCCGAA
CCACTAGTGCACTGCAGTACACGGTTTCCTTGAAATTTTTTTGATTCGGTAATCTCCGAACAGAAGGAAG
AACGAAGGAAGGAGCACAGACTTAGATTGGTATATATACGCATATGTAGTGTTGAAGAAACATGAAATTG
CCCAGTATTCTTAACCCAACTGCACAGAACAAAAACGTGCAGGAAACGAAGATAAATCATGTCGAAAGCT
ACATATAAGGAACGTGCTGCTACTCATCCTAGTCCTGTTGCTGCCAAGCTATTTAATATCATGCACGAAA
AGCAAACAAACTTGTGTGCTTCATTGGATGTTCGTACCACCAAGGAATTACTGGAGTTAGTTGAAGCATT
AGGTCCCAAAATTTGTTTACTAAAAACACATGTGGATATCTTGACTGATTTTTCCATGGAGGGCACAGTT
AAGCCGCTAAAGGCATTATCCGCCAAGTACAATTTTTTACTCTTCGAGGACAGAAAATTTGCTGACATTG
GTAATACAGTCAAATTGCAGTACTCTGCGGGTGTATACAGAATAGCAGAATGGGCAGACATTACGAATGC
ACACGGTGTGGTGGGCCCAGGTATTGTTAGCGGTTTGAAGCAGGCGGCAGAAGAAGTAACAAAGGAACCT
AGAGGCCTTTTGATGTTAGCAGAATTGTCATGCAAGGGCTCCCTATCTACTGGAGAATATACTAAGGGTA
CTGTTGACATTGCGAAGAGCGACAAAGATTTTGTTATCGGCTTTATTGCTCAAAGAGACATGGGTGGAAG
AGATGAAGGTTACGATTGGTTGATTATGACACCCGGTGTGGGTTTAGATGACAAGGGAGATGCATTGGGT
CAACAGTATAGAACCGTGGATGATGTGGTTTCTACAGGATCTGACATTATTATTGTTGGAAGAGGACTAT
TTGCAAAGGGAAGGGATGCTAAGGTAGAGGGTGAACGTTACAGAAAAGCAGGCTGGGAAGCATATTTGAG
AAGATGCGGCCAGCAAAACTAAAAAACTGTATTATAAGTAAATGCATGTATACTAAACTCACAAATTAGA
GCTTCAATTTAATTATATCAGTTATTACCCGAGTAACGAAGCATCTGTGCTTCATTTTGTAGAACAAAAA
TGCAACGCGAGAGCGCTAATTTTTCAAACAAAGAATCTGAGCTGCATTTTTACAGAACAGAAATGCAACG
CGAAAGCGCTATTTTACCAACGAAGAATCTGTGCTTCATTTTTGTAAAACAAAAATGCAACGGGAGAGCG
CTAATTTTTCAAACAAAGAATCTGAGCTGCATTTTTACAGAACAGAAATGCAACGCGAGAGCGCTATTTT
ACCAACAAAGAATCTATACTTCTTTTTTGTTCTACAAAAATGCATCCCGAGAGCGCTATTTTTCTAACAA
AGCATCTTAGATTACTTTTTTTCTCCTTTGTGCGCTCTATAATGCAGTCTCTTGATAACTTTTTGCACTG
TAGGTCCGTTAAGGTTAGAAGAAGGCTACTTTGGTGTCTATTTTCTCTTCCATAAAAAAAGCCTGACTCC
ACTTCCCGCGTTTACTGATTACTAGCGAAGCTGCGGGTGCATTTTTTCAAGATAAAGGCATCCCCGATTA
TATTCTATACCGATGTGGATTGCGCATACTTTGTGAACAGAAAGTGATAGCGTTGATGATTCTTCATTGG
TCAGAAAATTATGAACGGTTTCTTCTATTTTGTCTCTATATACTACGTATAGGAAATGTTTACATTTTCG
TATTGTTTTCGATTCACTCTATGAATAGTTCTTACTACAATTTTTTTGTCTAAAGAGTAATACTAGAGAT
AAACATAAAAAATGTAGAGGTCGAGTTTAGATGCAAGTTCAAGGAGCGAAAGGTGGATGGGTAGGTTATA
TAGGGATATAGCACAGAGATATATAGCAAAGAGATACTTTTGAGCAATGTTTGTGGAAGCGGTATTCGCA
ATATTTTAGTAGCTCGTTACAGTCCGGTGCGTTTTTGGTTTTTTGAAAGTGCGTCATCAGAGCGCTTTTG
GTTTTCAAAAGCGCTCTGAAGTTCCTATACTTTCTAGCTAGAGAATAGGAACTTCCCGAGCGGCCGCGTG
TTACAAGCTTGACTCCAGCGTAACTGGACTGCAATCAACTCACTGGCTCACCTTCACGGGTGGGCCTTTC
TTCGGTAGAAAATCAAAGGATCTTCTTGAGATCCTTTTTTTCTGCGCGTAATCTGCTGCTTGCAAACAAA
AAAACCACCGCTACCAGCGGTGGTTTGTTTGCCGGATCAAGAGCTACCAACTCTTTTTCCGAGGTAACTG
GCTTCAGCAGAGCGCAGATACCAAATACTGTTCTTCTAGTGTAGCCGTAGTTAGGCCACCACTTCAAGAA
CTCTGTAGCACCGCCTACATACCTCGCTCTGCTAATCCTGTTACCAGTGGCTGCTGCCAGTGGCGATAAG
TCGTGTCTTACCGGGTTGGACTCAAGACGATAGTTACCGGATAAGGCGCAGCGGTCGGGCTGAACGGGGG
GTTCGTGCACACAGCCCAGCTTGGAGCGAACGACCTACACCGAACTGAGATACCTACAGCGTGAGCTATG
AGAAAGCGCCACGCTTCCCGAAGGGAGAAAGGCGGACAGGTATCCGGTAAGCGGCAGGGTCGGAACAGGA
GAGCGCACGAGGGAGCTTCCAGGGGTAAACGCCTGGTATCTTTATAGTCCTGTCGGGTTTCGCCACCTCT
GACTTGAGCATCGATTTTTGTGATGCTCGTCAGGGGGGCGGAGCCTATGGAAAAACGCCAGCAACGCAGA
AAGGCCCACCCGAAGGTGAGCCAGGTGATTACATTTGGGCCCTCATCAGAGGTTTTCACCGTCATCACCG
AAACGCGCGAGGCAGCTGCGGTAAAGCTCATCAGCGTGGTCGTGAAGCGATTCACAGATGTCTGCCTGTT
CATCCGCGTCCAGCTCGTTGAGTTTCTCCAGAAGCGTTAATGTCTGGCTTCTGATAAAGCGGGCCATGTT
AAGGGCGGTTTTTTCCTGTTTGGTCACTTACCAATGCTTAATCAGTGAGGCACCTATCTCAGCGATCTGT
CTATTTCGTTCATCCATAGTTGCCTGACTCCCCGTCGTGTAGATAACTACGATGCGGGAGGGCTTACCAT
CTGGCCCCAGTGCTGCAATGATACCGCGAGACCCACGCTCACCGGCTCCAGATTTATCAGCAATAAACCA
GCCAGCCGGGAGGGCCGAGCGCAGAAGTGATCCTGCAACTTTATCCGCCTCCATCCAGTCTATTAATTGT
TGCCGGGAAGCTAGAGTAAGTAGTTCGCCAGTTAATAGTTTGCGCAACGTTGTTGCCATTGCTACAGGCA
TCGTGGTGTCACGCTCGTCGTTTGGTATGGCTTCATTCAGCTCCGGTTCCCAACGATCAAGGCGAGTTAC
ATGATCCCCCATGTTGTGCAAAAAAGCGGTTAGCTCCTTCGGTCCTCCGATCGTTGCCAGAAGTAAGTTG
GCCGCAGTGTTATCACTCATGGTTATGGCAGCACTGCATAATTCTCTTACTGTCATGCCATCCGTGAGAT
GCTTTTCTGTGACTGGTGAGTACTCAACCAAGTCATTCTGAGAATAGTGTATGCGGCGACCGAGTTGCTC
TTGCCCGGCGTCAATACGGGATAATACCGCGCCACATAGCAGAACTTTAAAAGTGCTCATCATTGGAAAA
CGTTCTTCGGGGCGTAAACTCTCAAGGATCTTACCGCTGTTGAGATCCAGTTCGATGTAACCCACTCGTG
CACCCAACTGATCTTCAGCATCTTTTACTTTCACCAGCGTTTCTGGGTGAGCAAAAACAGGAAGGCAAAA
TGCCGCAAAAAAGGGAATAAGGGCGACACGGAAATGTTGAATACTCATTTTAGCTTCCTTAGCTCCTGAA
AATCTCGATAACTCAAAAAATACGCCCGGTAGTGATCTTATTTCATTATGGTGAAAGTTGGAACCTCTTA
CGTGCCGATCAAGTCAAAAGCCTCCGGTCGGAGGCTTTTGACTTTCTGCTATGGAGGTCAGGTATGATTT
AAATGGTCAGTTAGA
Features (pLannotate 1.2.2; 13 found; start..end, strand, type, name):
     10..417     +  promoter       TEF1 promoter: S. cerevisiae TEF1; promoter for EF-1α
    431..1255    +  CDS            AP3A_SARS2: Experimental evidence at protein level: Swiss-Prot protein existence level 1. Plays a role in virus egress via lysosomal trafficking (PubMed:33157038, PubMed:33422265). Forms homotetrameric ion channels (viroporin) localized at endosomes and lysosomes, that may induce deacidification of lysosomes thereby allowing safe virion egress through lysosomal trafficking (By similarity) (PubMed:33157038, PubMed:33422265). Also blocks formation of autolysosomes through binding and sequestering host TMUB1/HOPS on late endosomes. This prevents fusion of autophagosomes with lysosomes, disrupting autophagy a
   1284..1456    +  terminator     CYC1 terminator (fragment): S. cerevisiae CYC1; transcription terminator for CYC1
   1492..1668    +  promoter       URA3 promoter (fragment): S. cerevisiae URA3
   1669..2472    +  CDS            URA3: orotidine-5'-phosphate decarboxylase, required for uracil biosynthesis; S. cerevisiae URA3; yeast auxotrophic marker, counterselectable with 5-fluoroorotic acid (5-FOA)
   2555..3537    -  rep_origin     2μ ori: yeast 2μ plasmid origin of replication
   3615..3644    +  terminator     T3Te terminator: phage T3 early transcription terminator
   3666..4253    +  rep_origin     ori: high-copy-number ColE1/pMB1/pBR322/pUC origin of replication
   4265..4292    -  terminator     T7Te terminator: phage T7 early transcription terminator
   4316..4507    -  CDS            rop: Rop protein, which maintains plasmids at low copy number; rop
   4508..5368    -  CDS            AmpR: β-lactamase; bla; confers resistance to ampicillin, carbenicillin, and related antibiotics
   5369..5471    -  promoter       cat promoter: promoter of the E. coli cat gene encoding chloramphenicol acetyltransferase
   5472..5503    -  terminator     tonB terminator: bidirectional E. coli tonB-P14 transcription terminator
