[The description below was written by a language model from this plasmid's Addgene catalogue record and pLannotate feature annotations shown in this document.]
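Description:
pGBW-m4046662 is an episomal yeast expression plasmid that also replicates in E. coli, built to produce the SARS-CoV-2 ORF3a accessory protein in Saccharomyces cerevisiae. In yeast it is maintained through the 2μ origin of replication, which supports multicopy episomal propagation. Selection is by the URA3 auxotrophic marker, expressed from its own promoter, which complements uracil auxotrophy and can be counterselected with 5-fluoroorotic acid. In bacteria it replicates from a ColE1/pUC-type origin, and the catalogue lists it as high copy. Bacterial selection is with ampicillin through the β-lactamase gene, which the annotation shows being driven by a cat promoter. A short rop-like segment is also annotated beside AmpR. Phage T3 and T7 early terminators flank the bacterial origin, and a tonB terminator lies just outside the cat promoter, presumably insulating these bacterial modules from transcriptional read-through.

The payload is a single expression cassette. The constitutive TEF1 promoter drives an ORF3a coding sequence of roughly 0.8 kb, followed by a fragment of the CYC1 terminator. The open reading frame was made by gene synthesis and recoded for S. cerevisiae codon usage ("recode 1") while encoding the reference viral protein. No epitope tag or reporter fusion is annotated. ORF3a is a viroporin that forms ion channels at endosomes and lysosomes and is implicated in virion egress and in disruption of autophagy. The plasmid therefore suits constitutive expression of this protein in yeast for functional, localisation or interaction studies, although the record states only yeast expression as its purpose. The depositor cautions that the sequencing used for quality control may not cover the entire plasmid.
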