Addgene plasmid #149221: pGBW-m4046662
Purpose: Yeast Expression plasmid for SARS-CoV-2 ORF3a protein
Depositing lab: Ginkgo Bioworks & Benjie Chen. Depositing organization: Ginkgo Bioworks.
Backbone
  Vector backbone: AmpR; 2u URA3
  Backbone size w/o insert (bp): 4078
  Vector type: Yeast Expression
  Selectable markers: URA3
Growth in bacteria
  Bacterial resistance: Ampicillin, 100 μg/mL
  Growth temperature: 37°C
  Growth strain: DH5alpha
  Copy number: High Copy
Gene/Insert
  Gene/Insert name: SARS-CoV-2 ORF3a protein
  Species: S. cerevisiae (budding yeast); Severe acute respiratory syndrome coronavirus 2
  Insert size (bp): 821
  Mutation: Saccharomyces cerevisiae recode 1
  Entrez Gene: ORF3a (a.k.a. GU280_gp03)
  Promoter: pTEF1
  Cloning method: Unknown
Resource information
  A portion of this plasmid was derived from a plasmid made by: GinkgoBioworks
Depositor comments: NCBI Reference Sequence: YP_009724391.1. Created by gene synthesis with Not1 site. NGS used for QC was performed by Ginkgo and may not fully cover the entire plasmid.
How to cite: pGBW-m4046662 was a gift from Ginkgo Bioworks & Benjie Chen (Addgene plasmid # 149221 ; http://n2t.net/addgene:149221 ; RRID:Addgene_149221)
